>Addgene plasmid #202203 | pBIG2abc_hsHAUScomplex_FL | addgene full sequence | sequence record 407808 | Addgene NGS Result
TTCTCTGTCACAGAATGAAAATTTTTCTGTCATCTCTTCGTTATTAATGTTTGTAATTGACTGAATATCA
ACGCTTATTTGCAGCCTGAACTGAACAGGAGGGACAGCTGATAGAAACAGAAGCCACTGGAGCACCTCAA
AAACACCATCATACACTAAATCAGTAAGTTGGCAGCATCACCCGACGCACTTTGCGCCGAATAAATACCT
GTGACGGAAGATCACTTCGCAGAATAAATAAATCCTGGTGTCCCTGTTGATACCGGGAAGCCCTGGGCCA
ACTTTTGGCGAAAATGAGACGTTGATCGGCACGTAAGAGGTTCCAACTTTCACCATAATGAAATAAGATC
ACTACCGGGCGTATTTTTTGAGTTATCGAGATTTTCAGGAGCTAAGGAAGCTAAAATGGAGAAAAAAATC
ACTGGATATACCACCGTTGATATATCCCAATGGCATCGTAAAGAACATTTTGAGGCATTTCAGTCAGTTG
CTCAATGTACCTATAACCAGACCGTTCAGCTGGATATTACGGCCTTTTTAAAGACCGTAAAGAAAAATAA
GCACAAGTTTTATCCGGCCTTTATTCACATTCTTGCCCGCCTGATGAATGCTCATCCGGAATTCCGTATG
GCAATGAAAGACGGTGAGCTGGTGATATGGGATAGTGTTCACCCTTGTTACACCGTTTTCCATGAGCAAA
CTGAAACGTTTTCATCGCTCTGGAGTGAATACCACGACGATTTCCGGCAGTTTCTACACATATATTCGCA
AGATGTGGCGTGTTACGGTGAAAACCTGGCCTATTTCCCTAAAGGGTTTATTGAGAATATGTTTTTCGTC
TCAGCCAATCCCTGGGTGAGTTTCACCAGTTTTGATTTAAACGTGGCCAATATGGACAACTTCTTCGCCC
CCGTTTTCACCATGGGCAAATATTATACGCAAGGCGACAAGGTGCTGATGCCGCTGGCGATTCAGGTTCA
TCATGCCGTTTGTGATGGCTTCCATGTCGGCAGAATGCTTAATGAATTACAACAGTACTGCGATGAGTGG
CAGGGCGGGGCGTAATTTTTTTAAGGCAGTTATTGGTGCCCTTAAACGCCTGGTTGCTACGCCTGAATAA
GTGATAATAAGCGGATGAATGGCAGAAATTCGAAAGCAAATTCGACCCGGTCGTCGGTTCAGGGCAGGGT
CGTTAAATAGCCGCTTATGTCTATTGCTGGTTTACCGGTTTATTGACTACCGGAAGCAGTGTGACCGTGT
GCTTCTCAAATGCCTGAGGCCAGTTTGCTCAGGCTCTCCCCGTGGAGGTAATAATTGACGATATGATCAT
TTATTCTGCCTCCCAGAGCCTGATGGCGAATGGG
[124 nt withheld, positions 1365-1488]
C
[91 nt withheld, positions 1490-1580]
A
[49 nt withheld, positions 1582-1630]
CCTTTGACGTTGGAGTCCACGTTCTT
[37 nt withheld, positions 1657-1693]
ACCCTATCTCGGTCTATTCTTTTGATTTATAAGGGATTTTGCCGATTTCGGCCTATTGGTTAAAAAATGA
GCTGATTTAACAAAAATTTAACGCGAATTTTAACAAAATATTAACGCTTACAATTTAGGTGGCACTTTTC
GGGGAAATGTGCGCGGAACCCCTATTTGTTTATTTTTCTAAATACATTCAAATATGTATCCGCTCATGAG
ACAATAACCCTGATAAATGCTTCAATAATATTGAAAAAGGAAGAGTATGAGTATTCAACATTTCCGTGTC
GCCCTTATTCCCTTTTTTGCGGCATTTTGCCTTCCTGTTTTTGCTCACCCAGAAACGCTGGTGAAAGTAA
AAGATGCTGAAGATCAGTTGGGTGCACGAGTGGGTTACATCGAACTGGATCTCAACAGCGGTAAGATCCT
TGAGAGTTTTCGCCCCGAAGAACGTTTTCCAATGATGAGCACTTTTAAAGTTCTGCTATGTGGCGCGGTA
TTATCCCGTATTGACGCCGGGCAAGAGCAACTCGGTCGCCGCATACACTATTCTCAGAATGACTTGGTTG
AGTACTCACCAGTCACAGAAAAGCATCTTACGGATGGCATGACAGTAAGAGAATTATGCAGTGCTGCCAT
AACCATGAGTGATAACACTGCGGCCAACTTACTTCTGACAACGATCGGAGGACCGAAGGAGCTAACCGCT
TTTTTGCACAACATGGGGGATCATGTAACTCGCCTTGATCGTTGGGAACCGGAGCTGAATGAAGCCATAC
CAAACGACGAGCGTGACACCACGATGCCTGTAGCAATGGCAACAACGTTGCGCAAACTATTAACTGGCGA
ACTACTTACTCTAGCTTCCCGGCAACAATTAATAGACTGGATGGAGGCGGATAAAGTTGCAGGACCACTT
CTGCGCTCGGCCCTTCCGGCTGGCTGGTTTATTGCTGATAAATCTGGAGCCGGTGAGCGTGGGTCTCGCG
GTATCATTGCAGCACTGGGGCCAGATGGTAAGCCCTCCCGTATCGTAGTTATCTACACGACGGGGAGTCA
GGCAACTATGGATGAACGAAATAGACAGATCGCTGAGATAGGTGCCTCACTGATTAAGCATTGGTAACTG
TCAGACCAAGTTTACTCATATATACTTTAGATTGATTTAAAACTTCATTTTTAATTTAAAAGGATCTAGG
TGAAGATCCTTTTTGATAATCTCATGACCAAAATCCCTTAACGTGAGTTTTCGTTCCACTGAGCGTCAGA
CCCCGTAGAAAAGATCAAAGGATCTTCTTGAGATCCTTTTTTTCTGCGCGTAATCTGCTGCTTGCAAACA
AAAAAACCACCGCTACCAGCGGTGGTTTGTTTGCCGGATCAAGAGCTACCAACTCTTTTTCCGAAGGTAA
CTGGCTTCAGCAGAGCGCAGATACCAAATACTATTCTTCTAGTGTAGCCGTAGTTAGGCCACCACTTCAA
GAACTCTGTAGCACCGCCTACATACCTCGCTCTGCTAATCCTGTTACCAGTGGCTGCTGCCAGTGGCGAT
AAGTCGTGTCTTACCGGGTTGGACTCAAGACGATAGTTACCGGATAAGGCGCAGCGGTCGGGCTGAACGG
GGGGTTCGTGCACACAGCCCAGCTTGGAGCGAACGACCTACACCGAACTGAGATACCTACAGCGTGAGCT
ATGAGAAAGCGCCACGCTTCCCGAAGGGAGAAAGGCGGACAGGTATCCGGTAAGCGGCAGGGTCGGAACA
GGAGAGCGCACGAGGGAGCTTCCAGGGGGAAACGCCTGGTATCTTTATAGTCCTGTCGGGTTTCGCCACC
TCTGACTTGAGCGTCGATTTTTGTGATGCTCGTCAGGGGGGCGGAGCCTATGGAAAAACGCCAGCAACGC
GGCCTTTTTACGGTTCCTGGCCTTTTGCTGGCCTTTTGCTCACATGTTCTTTCCTGCGTTATCCCCTGAT
TCTGTGGATAACCGTATTACCGCCTTTGAGTGAGCTGATACCGCTCGCCGCAGCCGAACGACCGAGCGCA
GCGAGTCAGTGAGCGAGGAAGCGGAAGAGCGCCTGATGCGGTATTTTCTCCTTACGCATCTGTGCGGTAT
TTCACACCGCATAGACCAGCCGCGTAACCTGGCAAAATCGGTTACGGTTGAGTAATAAATGGATGCCCTG
CGTAAGCGGGTGTGGGCGGACAATAAAGTCTTAAACTGAACAAAATAGATCTAAACTATGACAATAAAGT
CTTAAACTAGACAGAATAGTTGTAAACTGAAATCAGTCCAGTTATGCTGTGAAAAAGCATACTGGACTTT
TGTTATGGCTAAAGCAAACTCTTCATTTTCTGAAGTGCAAATTGCCCGTCGTATTAAAGAGGGGCGTGGC
CAAGGGCATGGTAAAGACTATATTCGCGGCGTTGTGACAATTTACCGAACAACTCCGCGGCCGGGAAGCC
GATCTCGGCTTGAACGAATTGTTAGGTGGCGGTACTTGGGTCGATATCAAAGTGCATCACTTCTTCCCGT
ATGCCCAACTTTGTATAGAGAGCCACTGCGGGATCGTCACCGTAATCTGCTTGCACGTAGATCACATAAG
CACCAAGCGCGTTGGCCTCATGCTTGAGGAGATTGATGAGCGCGGTGGCAATGCCCTGCCTCCGGTGCTC
GCCGGAGACTGCGAGATCATAGATATAGATCTCACTACGCGGCTGCTCAAACTTGGGCAGAACGTAAGCC
GCGAGAGCGCCAACAACCGCTTCTTGGTCGAAGGCAGCAAGCGCGATGAATGTCTTACTACGGAGCAAGT
TCCCGAGGTAATCGGAGTCCGGCTGATGTTGGGAGTAGGTGGCTACGTCTCCGAACTCACGACCGAAAAG
ATCAAGAGCAGCCCGCATGGATTTGACTTGGTCAGGGCCGAGCCTACATGTGCGAATGATGCCCATACTT
GAGCCACCTAACTTTGTTTTAGGGCGACTGCCCTGCTGCGTAACATCGTTGCTGCTGCGTAACATCGTTG
CTGCTCCATAACATCAAACATCGACCCACGGCGTAACGCGCTTGCTGCTTGGATGCCCGAGGCATAGACT
GTACAAAAAAACAGTCATAACAAGCCATGAAAACCGCCACTGCGCCGTTACCACCGCTGCGTTCGGTCAA
GGTTCTGGACCAGTTGCGTGAGCGCATACGCTACTTGCATTACAGTTTACGAACCGAACAGGCTTATGTC
AACTGGGTTTGTGCCTTCATCCGTTTCCACGGTGTGCGTCACCCGGCAACCTTGGGCAGCAGCGAAGTCG
AGGCATTTCTGTCCTGGCTGGCGAACGAGCGCAAGGTTTCGGTCTCCACGCATCGTCAGGCATTGGCGGC
CTTGCTGTTCTTCTACGGCAAGGTGCTGTGCACGGATCTGCCCTTGCTTCAGGAGATCGGTAGACCTCGG
CCGTCGCGGCGCTTGCCGGTGGTGCTGACCCCGGATGAAGTGGTTCGCATCCTCGGTTTTCTGGAAGGCG
AGCATCGTTTGTTCGCCCAGGACTCTAGCTATAGTTCTAGTGGTTGGCTACAGCTTTGTTTGTACTATCA
ACAGGTTGAACTGCTGATCAACAGATCCTCTACGCGGCCGCGGTACCATAACTTCGTATAGCATACATTA
TACGAAGTTATCTGGCCTAGGTTAATTAAACGCTCTATGGTCTAAAGTTTTTATCGAGGCTAACTGAAAC
ACGGAAGGAGACAATACCGGAAGGAACCCGCGCTATGACGGCAATAAAAAGACAGAATAAAACGCACGGG
TGTTGGGTCGTTTGTTCATAAACGCGGGGTTCGGTCCCAGGGCTGGCACTCTGTCAAGTGAACGCTCTAT
GGTCTAAAGATTTAAATGTATCGATTCGAGATCATGGAGATAATTAAAATGATAACCATCTCGCAAATAA
ATAAGTATTTTACTGTTTTCGTAACAGTTTTGTAATAAAAAAACCTATAAATATTCCGGATTATTCATAC
CGTCCCACCATCGGGCGCGGATCCATGGAACCTCAAGAGGAACGTGAAACCCAGGTGGCCGCTTGGCTGA
AGAAGATTTTCGGCGATCACCCCATTCCGCAGTACGAAGTGAACCCTCGTACCACCGAAATCCTGCACCA
CCTGTCTGAGCGTAACCGTGTGCGTGACCGTGACGTGTACCTGGTCATCGAGGACCTGAAGCAGAAGGCT
TCCGAGTACGAGTCCGAGGCTAAGTACCTGCAGGACCTGCTGATGGAATCCGTGAACTTCTCCCCTGCTA
ACCTGTCCTCCACCGGTTCTCGTTACCTGAACGCTCTGGTGGACTCCGCTGTGGCTCTCGAGACTAAGGA
CACCTCTCTGGCTAGCTTCATCCCCGCTGTGAACGACCTGACCTCTGACCTGTTCCGTACCAAGTCCAAG
TCCGAGGAAATCAAGATCGAGCTGGAAAAGCTCGAGAAGAACCTGACCGCTACTCTGGTGTTGGAGAAGT
GCCTGCAAGAGGACGTCAAGAAGGCTGAGCTGCACCTGTCTACCGAGCGTGCTAAGGTGGACAACCGTCG
TCAGAATATGGACTTCCTGAAGGCCAAGTCTGAAGAGTTCCGTTTCGGTATCAAGGCTGCTGAGGAACAG
CTGTCCGCTCGTGGAATGGACGCTTCCCTGTCTCACCAATCTCTGGTGGCTCTGTCCGAGAAGCTGGCTC
GTCTGAAGCAGCAGACTATCCCTCTCAAGAAGAAGCTCGAGTCCTACCTGGACCTGATGCCTAATCCTAG
CCTGGCTCAAGTGAAGATCGAGGAAGCTAAGCGCGAGCTGGACTCCATCGAGGCTGAATTGACTCGTCGT
GTGGACATGATGGAACTGCTCGAGGTGCTGTTCCAAGGTCCTGGTGGTGGTGGCGGTCACCACCATCACC
ATCACTAATAAACAAGCTTGTCGAGAAGTACTAGAGGATCATAATCAGCCATACCACATTTGTAGAGGTT
TTACTTGCTTTAAAAAACCTCCCACACCTCCCCCTGAACCTGAAACATAAAATGAATGCAATTGTTGTTG
TTAACTTGTTTATTGCAGCTTATAATGGTTACAAATAAAGCAATAGCATCACAAATTTCACAAATAAAGC
ATTTTTTTCACTGCATTCTAGTTGTGGTTTGTCCAAACTCATCAATGTATCTTATCATGTCTGGATCTGA
TCACTGCTTGAGCCTAGAAGATCCGGCTGCTAACAAAGCCCGAAAGGAAGCTGAGTTGGCTGCTGCCACC
GCTGAGCAATAACTATCATAACCATTTAAATAAACTGGATACTATTGCACGTTTATTTAAATGTATCGAT
TCGAGATCATGGAGATAATTAAAATGATAACCATCTCGCAAATAAATAAGTATTTTACTGTTTTCGTAAC
AGTTTTGTAATAAAAAAACCTATAAATATTCCGGATTATTCATACCGTCCCACCATCGGGCGCGGATCCA
TGTCTTGTGGAAACGAGTTCGTGGAAACCCTGAAGAAGATCGGTTACCCCAAGGCTGACAACCTGAACGG
CGAGGACTTCGACTGGCTGTTCGAAGGTGTCGAGGACGAGTCCTTCCTGAAGTGGTTCTGCGGCAACGTG
AACGAGCAGAACGTGCTGTCCGAGCGCGAGCTGGAAGCTTTCTCCATCCTGCAGAAGTCCGGCAAGCCCA
TCCTGGAAGGTGCTGCTTTGGACGAGGCTCTCAAGACCTGCAAGACCTCCGACCTCAAGACTCCCCGTCT
GGACGACAAAGAGCTGGAAAAGTTGGAGGACGAGGTGCAGACCCTGCTGAAGCTGAAGAACCTGAAGATC
CAGCGTCGTAACAAGTGCCAGCTGATGGCTTCCGTGACCTCTCACAAGTCCCTGCGTCTGAACGCTAAAG
AGGAAGAGGCTACCAAGAAGCTCAAGCAGTCCCAGGGTATCCTGAACGCCATGATCACCAAGATCTCCAA
CGAGCTGCAGGCTCTGACCGACGAAGTGACTCAGCTGATGATGTTCTTCCGTCACTCCAACCTCGGCCAG
GGTACTAACCCTCTGGTGTTCCTGTCTCAGTTCAGCCTCGAGAAGTACCTGTCTCAAGAGGAACAGTCCA
CCGCTGCTCTGACCCTGTACACTAAGAAGCAGTTCTTCCAGGGCATCCACGAGGTGGTCGAGTCCTCTAA
CGAGGACAACTTCCAGCTGCTGGACATCCAGACTCCATCCATCTGCGACAATCAAGAGATCCTCGAAGAA
CGTCGTCTGGAAATGGCTCGTCTGCAGCTGGCTTACATCTGCGCTCAGCACCAGCTGATCCACCTGAAGG
CTTCCAACTCCTCCATGAAGTCCTCCATCAAGTGGGCTGAAGAGTCCCTGCACTCCCTGACCTCCAAGGC
TGTGGACAAAGAGAACCTGGACGCTAAGATCAGCTCTCTGACCTCTGAGATCATGAAGCTCGAGAAAGAA
GTGACCCAGATCAAGGACCGTTCTCTGCCCGCTGTCGTGCGTGAAAACGCTCAACTGCTGAACATGCCCG
TGGTCAAGGGCGACTTCGACCTGCAGATCGCTAAGCAGGACTACTACACCGCTCGTCAAGAGCTGGTCCT
GAACCAGTTGATCAAGCAGAAGGCCTCCTTCGAGCTGCTGCAGCTGTCCTACGAGATCGAGCTGAGGAAG
CACCGCGACATCTACCGTCAGCTCGAAAACCTGGTGCAAGAGCTGTCCCAGTCCAACATGATGCTGTACA
AGCAGTTGGAGATGCTGACTGACCCCTCCGTGTCTCAGCAGATCAACCCTCGTAACACCATCGACACCAA
GGACTACTCTACCCACCGTCTGTACCAGGTGCTCGAGGGCGAGAACAAGAAGAAAGAGCTGTTCTTGACC
CACGGCAACCTGGAAGAGGTGGCCGAAAAGCTGAAGCAGAACATCTCCCTGGTCCAAGACCAGCTGGCTG
TGTCCGCTCAAGAGCACTCATTCTTTCTGTCCAAGCGTAACAAGGACGTGGACATGCTGTGCGACACCCT
GTACCAAGGTGGCAACCAGCTGCTCCTGTCTGACCAAGAGCTGACCGAGCAGTTCCACAAGGTGGAATCC
CAGCTGAACAAGCTGAACCACCTCCTGACCGACATCCTGGCTGACGTCAAGACCAAGCGCAAGACCCTGG
CTAACAACAAGCTCCACCAGATGGAACGCGAGTTCTACGTGTACTTCCTCAAGGACGAGGACTACCTGAA
GGACATCGTCGAGAACCTCGAGACTCAGTCCAAGATCAAGGCTGTCTCCCTCGAGGACTAATAAACAAGC
TTGTCGAGAAGTACTAGAGGATCATAATCAGCCATACCACATTTGTAGAGGTTTTACTTGCTTTAAAAAA
CCTCCCACACCTCCCCCTGAACCTGAAACATAAAATGAATGCAATTGTTGTTGTTAACTTGTTTATTGCA
GCTTATAATGGTTACAAATAAAGCAATAGCATCACAAATTTCACAAATAAAGCATTTTTTTCACTGCATT
CTAGTTGTGGTTTGTCCAAACTCATCAATGTATCTTATCATGTCTGGATCTGATCACTGCTTGAGCCTAG
AAGATCCGGCTGCTAACAAAGCCCGAAAGGAAGCTGAGTTGGCTGCTGCCACATTTAAATAAATCTATAT
CTCAATCGGGGTTACGTCGATACCCCACCGAGACCCCATTGGGACCAATACGCCCGCGTTTCTTCCTTTT
CCCCACCCCAACCCCCAAGTTCGGGTGAAGGCCCAGGGCTCGCAGCCAACGTCGGGGCGGCAAGCCCTGC
CATAGCCACTACGGGTTAATTAAAAACTATATCTCAATCGGGGTTTTTATCGAGGCTAACTGAAACACGG
AAGGAGACAATACCGGAAGGAACCCGCGCTATGACGGCAATAAAAAGACAGAATAAAACGCACGGGTGTT
GGGTCGTTTGTTCATAAACGCGGGGTTCGGTCCCAGGGCTGGCACTCTGTCAAGTGAACGCTCTATGGTC
TAAAGATTTAAATGTATCGATTCGAGATCATGGAGATAATTAAAATGATAACCATCTCGCAAATAAATAA
GTATTTTACTGTTTTCGTAACAGTTTTGTAATAAAAAAACCTATAAATATTCCGGATTATTCATACCGTC
CCACCATCGGGCGCGGATCC
[705 nt withheld, positions 9834-10538]
GGTGGTGGTGGCGGTGTCTCCAAGGGCGAAGAACTGTTCACTGGTGTCGTGCCTATCCTGGTGGAACTGG
ATGGCGACGTGAACGGTCACAAGTTCTCTGTGTCTGGCGAAGGCGAGGGCGACGCTACTTACGGAAAGCT
GACCCTGAAGTTCATCTGCACCACCGGCAAGTTGCCCGTGCCTTGGCCTACTCTGGTCACCACTCTGACT
TACGGTGTCCAGTGCTTCTCTCGTTACCCCGACCACATGAAGCAGCACGATTTCTTCAAGTCCGCTATGC
CCGAGGGTTACGTGCAAGAGCGTACCATCTTCTTTAAGGACGACGGCAACTACAAGACCCGCGCTGAAGT
GAAGTTCGAAGGCGACACCCTGGTCAACCGTATCGAGCTGAAGGGTATCGACTTCAAAGAGGACGGCAAC
ATCCTGGGCCACAAGCTCGAGTACAACTACAACTCCCACAACGTGTACATCATGGCCGACAAGCAAAAGA
ACGGCATCAAAGTCAACTTCAAGATCCGCCACAACATCGAGGACGGTTCCGTGCAGTTGGCTGACCACTA
CCAGCAGAACACTCCTATCGGCGACGGTCCTGTGCTGCTGCCTGACAACCACTACCTGTCTACCCAGTCC
GCTCTGTCTAAGGACCCCAACGAGAAGCGTGACCACATGGTCCTGAAAGAGTTCGTCACCGCTGCTGGTA
TCACCCTCGGAATGGACGAGCTGTACAAAGGTGGCGGAGGTGGCGAGAACCTGTACTTTCAAGGCATGGC
TGCCTCCGCTTGGTCACACCCTCAGTTCGAAAAAGGCGGTGGTTCCGGTGGTGGTTCTGGCGGTTCTGCT
TGGAGTCACCCACAATTCGAGAAGTAATAAACAAGCTTGTCGAGAAGTACTAGAGGATCATAATCAGCCA
TACCACATTTGTAGAGGTTTTACTTGCTTTAAAAAACCTCCCACACCTCCCCCTGAACCTGAAACATAAA
ATGAATGCAATTGTTGTTGTTAACTTGTTTATTGCAGCTTATAATGGTTACAAATAAAGCAATAGCATCA
CAAATTTCACAAATAAAGCATTTTTTTCACTGCATTCTAGTTGTGGTTTGTCCAAACTCATCAATGTATC
TTATCATGTCTGGATCTGATCACTGCTTGAGCCTAGAAGATCCGGCTGCTAACAAAGCCCGAAAGGAAGC
TGAGTTGGCTGCTGCCACCGCTGAGCAATAACTATCATAACCATTTAAATAAACTGGATACTATTGCACG
TTTATTTAAATGTATCGATTCGAGATCATGGAGATAATTAAAATGATAACCATCTCGCAAATAAATAAGT
ATTTTACTGTTTTCGTAACAGTTTTGTAATAAAAAAACCTATAAATATTCCGGATTATTCATACCGTCCC
ACCATCGGGCGCGGATCCATGTCATCTGCTTCCGTGACCGCTTTCGAGAAAGAACACCTGTGGATGTACC
TGCAGGCTCTGGGTTTCGAGCCCGGTCCTGCTACTATCGCTTGCGGCAAGATCGTGTCTCACACCCACCT
GGGTGTTAACATGTTCGACAAGCTGAACCGCGACGCTTTCCACATCATCAGCTACTTTCTGTTCCAAGTG
CTGGACCAGTCTCTGACCAAAGAGGTGTTCAAGTTCTGCTGGCCTCCATTCGACCAGAAGTCCGACACTG
AGTTCCGCAAGCACTGCTGCGAGTGGATCAAGCGTATCAGCGGAGAGTGCGGTTCTAGCTTCCCTCAGGT
CGTGGGTTCCCTGTTCTTGTCCCCTGGTGGTCCCAAGTTCATCCACCTGATGTACCACTTCGCTCGCTTC
GTGGCTATGAAGTACATCAAGTCCAACTCCAAGAACTCCAGCCACCACTTCGTGGAAACCTTCAACATCA
AGCCCCAGGACCTGCACAAGTGTATCGCTCGTTGCCACTTCGCCCGTTCTCGTTTCCTGCAGATCCTGCA
GCGTCAGGACTGCGTGACCCAGAAGTACCAAGAGAACGCTCAGCTGTCCGTGAAGCAAGTGCGCAACCTG
CGTTCCGAGTGCATCGGCCTGGAAAACCAGATCAAGAAGATGGAACCTTACGACGACCACTCCAACATGG
AAGAGAAGATCCAGAAAGTGCGCTCCCTGTGGGCTTCCGTCAACGAGACTCTGATGTTCCTGGAAAAAGA
ACGCGAGGTGGTGTCCTCCGTGCTGTCCCTTGTTAACCAGTACGCTCTGGACGGCACCAACGTGGCCATC
AACATCCCTCGTCTGCTGCTGGACAAGATCGAAAAGCAGATGTTCCAGCTGCACATCGGCAACGTGTACG
AGGCTGGCAAGTTGAACCTGCTGACCGTGATCCAGCTGCTGAACGAGGTGCTGAAAGTGATGAAGTACGA
GCGTTGCCAGGCTGACCAGGCTCGTTTGACTGTCGACCTGCACTACTTGGAGAAAGAGACTAAGTTCCAG
AAAGAGCGTCTGTCCGACCTGAAGCACATGCGTTACCGTATCAAGGACGACCTGACCACCATCCGTCACT
CCGTGGTGGAAAAGCAAGGCGAGTGGCACAAGAAGTGGAAAGAGTTCCTGGGACTGTCCCCGTTCTCTCT
GATCAAAGGATGGACCCCTTCCGTGGACCTGCTGCCTCCTATGTCTCCTCTGTCTTTCGACCCCGCTTCC
GAGGAAGTGTACGCTAAGTCCATCCTGTGTCAGTACCCTGCTTCTCTGCCCGACGCTCACAAGCAGCACA
ATCAAGAAAACGGTTGCCGTGGCGACTCTGACACTTTGGGTGCTCTGCACGACCTGGCTAACTCTCCCGC
TTCATTCCTGTCTCAGTCCGTGTCCTCCTCCGACCGTAACTCTGTGACCGTGCTCGAGAAGGACACCAAG
ATGGGCACCCCTAAAGAGAAGAACGAGGCCATCTCCAAGAAGATCCCCGAGTTCGAGGTCGAGAACTCCC
CTCTGTCCGATGTGGCTAAGAACACCGAGTCCTCCGCTTTCGGTGGTTCCCTGCCTGCTAAGAAGTCTGA
CCCATTCCAAAAAGAGCAGGACCACCTGGTCGAAGAGGTGGCCAGAGCTGTGCTGTCTGACTCCCCTCAA
CTGTCCGAGGGCAAAGAGATCAAGCTCGAGGAACTGATCGACTCCCTGGGTTCTAACCCCTTCCTGACTC
GTAACCAGATTCCTCGTACTCCCGAGAACCTGATTACCGAGATCCGTTCCTCCTGGCGCAAGGCTATCGA
GATGGAAGAAAACCGTACCAAAGAACCCATCCAGATGGACGCTGAGCACCGTGAAGTGCTGCCTGAATCT
CTGCCTGTGCTGCACAACCAGCGCGAGTTCTCTATGGCTGACTTCCTGCTGGAAACCACCGTGTCCGACT
TCGGTCAATCCCACCTGACCGAGGAAAAAGTGATCTCCGACTGCGAGTGCGTGCCACAGAAGCACGTCCT
GACTTCTCACATCGACGAGCCTCCAACTCAGAACCAGTCTGACCTGCTGAACAAGAAAGTCATCTGCAAG
CAGGACCTCGAGTGCCTGGCTTTCACCAAGCTGTCCGAGACTTCCCGTATGGAAACTTTCTCCCCTGCTG
TGGGCAACCGTATCGACGTGATGGGAGGTTCCGAAGAGGAATTCATGAAGATCCTGGACCACTTGGAGGT
GTCCTGCAACAAGCCCTCCACCAACAAGACTATGCTGTGGAACTCCTTCCAGATCTCCTCCGGTATCTCC
TCCAAGTCCTTCAAGGACAACGACTTCGGCATCCTGCACGAAACCCTGCCTGAGGAAGTCGGTCACCTGT
CCTTCAACTCCTCCAGCTCCTCTGAGGCTAACTTCAAGCTGGAACCCAACTCTCCCATGCACGGTGGTAC
TCTGTTGGAGGACGTTGTCGGTGGTCGTCAGACCACTCCTGAGTCTGACTTCAACCTCCAAGCTCTGCGT
TCCCGTTACGAGGCTCTGAAGAAGTCCCTGTCCAAGAAGCGTGAAGAGTCCTACCTGTCCAACTCTCAGA
CCCCTGAGCGTCACAAGCCTGAGCTGTCACCTACTCCTCAGAACGTGCAGACCGACGATACCCTGAACTT
CCTGGATACCTGCGACCTCCACACCGAGCACATTAAGCCTTCTCTGCGCACCTCCATCGGCGAGAGAAAG
CGTTCACTGTCCCCACTGATCAAGTTCTCCCCAGTCGAGCAGCGTCTGCGTACCACTATTGCTTGCTCCC
TGGGAGAGCTGCCCAACCTGAAAGAAGAGGACATCCTGAACAAGTCGCTGGACGCTAAAGAGCCTCCTTC
CGACTTGACCCGTTAATAAACAAGCTTGTCGAGAAGTACTAGAGGATCATAATCAGCCATACCACATTTG
TAGAGGTTTTACTTGCTTTAAAAAACCTCCCACACCTCCCCCTGAACCTGAAACATAAAATGAATGCAAT
TGTTGTTGTTAACTTGTTTATTGCAGCTTATAATGGTTACAAATAAAGCAATAGCATCACAAATTTCACA
AATAAAGCATTTTTTTCACTGCATTCTAGTTGTGGTTTGTCCAAACTCATCAATGTATCTTATCATGTCT
GGATCTGATCACTGCTTGAGCCTAGAAGATCCGGCTGCTAACAAAGCCCGAAAGGAAGCTGAGTTGGCTG
CTGCCACATTTAAATAAACCTAATGATGCCTGATGTTTATTTAAATGTATCGATTCGAGATCATGGAGAT
AATTAAAATGATAACCATCTCGCAAATAAATAAGTATTTTACTGTTTTCGTAACAGTTTTGTAATAAAAA
AACCTATAAATATTCCGGATTATTCATACCGTCCCACCATCGGGCGCGGATCCATGGGTGGTGCTAGATT
GGGTGCTCGTAACATGGCTGGACAGGACGCTGGTTGTGGTAGAGGTGGCGACGACTACTCTGAGGACGAA
GGCGACTCTTCCGTGTCTCGTGCTGCTGTCGAAGTGTTCGGCAAGCTGAAGGACCTGAACTGCCCATTCC
TCGAGGGCCTGTACATCACCGAGCCTAAGACCATCCAAGAGCTGCTGTGCTCCCCATCCGAGTACCGTCT
GGAAATCCTCGAGTGGATGTGCACCCGTGTGTGGCCTTCTCTGCAGGACCGTTTCTCATCCCTGAAGGGT
GTCCCCACCGAAGTGAAGATCCAAGAGATGACCAAGCTGGGTCACGAGCTGATGTTGTGCGCTCCCGACG
ACCAAGAACTGCTGAAGGGTTGCGCTTGCGCTCAAAAGCAGCTGCACTTCATGGACCAGCTGCTGGACAC
CATCCGTTCTCTGACCATCGGTTGCTCCTCTTGCTCCAGCCTGATGGAACATTTCGAGGACACCCGCGAG
AAGAACGAGGCTCTGCTGGGAGAACTGTTCAGCTCCCCTCACCTCCAGATGCTGCTGAACCCTGAATGCG
ACCCTTGGCCTCTGGACATGCAGCCTCTGCTGAACAAGCAGTCTGACGACTGGCAGTGGGCTTCCGCTTC
CGCTAAGTCCGAGGAAGAGGAAAAGCTGGCTGAGCTGGCTCGTCAGCTGCAAGAGTCTGCTGCTAAGCTG
CACGCTCTGCGTACCGAGTACTTCGCTCAGCACGAACAAGGTGCTGCTGCTGGCGCTGCTGACATCTCTA
CTCTGGACCAAAAGCTGCGTCTGGTCACCTCCGACTTCCACCAACTGATCCTGGCTTTCCTGCAAGTGTA
CGACGACGAGCTGGGAGAGTGCTGTCAACGTCCTGGTCCTGACTTGCACCCCTGCGGTCCTATCATCCAG
GCTACCCACCAGAACCTGACCTCTTACTCTCAGCTGCTGCAGGTCGTGATGGCTGTGGCTGACACTTCTG
CTAAGGCTGTGGAAACCGTGAAGAAGCAGCAGGGCGAACAGATCTGCTGGGGTGGTAGCTCCTCTGTGAT
GTCCCTGGCTACCAAGATGAACGAACTGATGGAAAAGTAATAAACAAGCTTGTCGAGAAGTACTAGAGGA
TCATAATCAGCCATACCACATTTGTAGAGGTTTTACTTGCTTTAAAAAACCTCCCACACCTCCCCCTGAA
CCTGAAACATAAAATGAATGCAATTGTTGTTGTTAACTTGTTTATTGCAGCTTATAATGGTTACAAATAA
AGCAATAGCATCACAAATTTCACAAATAAAGCATTTTTTTCACTGCATTCTAGTTGTGGTTTGTCCAAAC
TCATCAATGTATCTTATCATGTCTGGATCTGATCACTGCTTGAGCCTAGAAGATCCGGCTGCTAACAAAG
CCCGAAAGGAAGCTGAGTTGGCTGCTGCCACATTTAAATAAATCTATATCTCAATCGGGGTTACGTCGAT
ACCCCACCGAGACCCCATTGGGACCAATACGCCCGCGTTTCTTCCTTTTCCCCACCCCAACCCCCAAGTT
CGGGTGAAGGCCCAGGGCTCGCAGCCAACGTCGGGGCGGCAAGCCCTGCCATAGCCACTACGGGTTAATT
AAAAACTGGATACTATTGCACGTTTTTATCGAGGCTAACTGAAACACGGAAGGAGACAATACCGGAAGGA
ACCCGCGCTATGACGGCAATAAAAAGACAGAATAAAACGCACGGGTGTTGGGTCGTTTGTTCATAAACGC
GGGGTTCGGTCCCAGGGCTGGCACTCTGTCAAGTGAACGCTCTATGGTCTAAAGATTTAAATGTATCGAT
TCGAGATCATGGAGATAATTAAAATGATAACCATCTCGCAAATAAATAAGTATTTTACTGTTTTCGTAAC
AGTTTTGTAATAAAAAAACCTATAAATATTCCGGATTATTCATACCGTCCCACCATCGGGCGCGGATCCA
TGGCTTCTGGCGATTTCTGTTCTCCCGGCGAAGGCATGGAAATCCTGCAGCAAGTGTGCTCCAAGCAGCT
GCCTCCTTGCAACCTGTCCAAAGAGGACCTGCTGCAGAACCCCTACTTCTCTAAGCTGCTGCTGAACCTG
TCTCAGCACGTGGACGAGTCTGGACTGTCTCTGACCCTGGCTAAAGAGCAGGCTCAGGCTTGGAAAGAAG
TGCGTCTGCACAAGACCACCTGGCTGCGTTCTGAGATCCTGCACCGTGTCATCCAAGAGCTGCTGGTGGA
CTACTACGTGAAGATCCAGGACACCAACGTGACCTCCGAGGACAAGAAGTTCCACGAGACTCTCGAGCAG
CGTCTGCTGGTCACTGAACTGATGAGGCTGCTGGGACCTTCTCAAGAGCGTGAAATCCCTCCTCTGCTGG
GCCTCGAAAAGGCTGACCTGCTGGAACTGATGCCCCTGTCTGAGGACTTCGTGTGGATGCGTGCTCGCCT
GCAACAAGAGGTCGAGGAACAGCTGAAGAAGAAGTGCTTCACCCTGCTGTGCTACTACGACCCCAACTCC
GACGCTGACTCCGAGACTGTGAAGGCTGCTAAAGTGTGGAAGCTGGCTGAGGTGCTCGTGGGAGAACAAC
AGCAGTGCCAGGACGCTAAGTCTCAGCAGAAAGAACAGATGCTGCTCCTCGAGAAGAAGTCCGCTGCTTA
CTCCCAAGTGCTGCTGCGTTGCCTGACTCTGCTGCAGCGTTTGCTGCAAGAGCACAGGCTCAAGACCCAG
TCCGAGCTGGACCGTATCAACGCTCAGTACCTGGAAGTGAAGTGCGGTGCTATGATCCTGAAGCTGCGTA
TGGAAGAACTGAAGATCCTGTCCGACACCTACACCGTCGAGAAGGTGGAAGTGCACCGTCTGATCCGTGA
CCGTTTGGAAGGTGCTATCCACCTCCAAGAGCAGGACATGGAAAACTCCCGTCAGGTGCTGAACTCCTAC
GAGGTGCTGGGAGAAGAGTTCGACCGTCTGGTCAAAGAGTACACCGTCCTGAAGCAGGCTACCGAGAACA
AGCGTTGGGCTCTGCAAGAGTTCTCCAAGGTGTACCGTTAATAAACAAGCTTGTCGAGAAGTACTAGAGG
ATCATAATCAGCCATACCACATTTGTAGAGGTTTTACTTGCTTTAAAAAACCTCCCACACCTCCCCCTGA
ACCTGAAACATAAAATGAATGCAATTGTTGTTGTTAACTTGTTTATTGCAGCTTATAATGGTTACAAATA
AAGCAATAGCATCACAAATTTCACAAATAAAGCATTTTTTTCACTGCATTCTAGTTGTGGTTTGTCCAAA
CTCATCAATGTATCTTATCATGTCTGGATCTGATCACTGCTTGAGCCTAGAAGATCCGGCTGCTAACAAA
GCCCGAAAGGAAGCTGAGTTGGCTGCTGCCACCGCTGAGCAATAACTATCATAACCATTTAAATAAACTG
GATACTATTGCACGTTTATTTAAATGTATCGATTCGAGATCATGGAGATAATTAAAATGATAACCATCTC
GCAAATAAATAAGTATTTTACTGTTTTCGTAACAGTTTTGTAATAAAAAAACCTATAAATATTCCGGATT
ATTCATACCGTCCCACCATCGGGCGCGGATCCATGGAATTGGCTCAAGAGGCTCGTGAACTCGGTTGCTG
GGCTGTCGAAGAAATGGGTGTTCCTGTGGCTGCTCGTGCTCCTGAGTCTACTTTGCGTCGTCTGTGCCTC
GGACAGGGTGCTGACATCTGGGCTTACATCCTGCAGCACGTGCACTCCCAGCGTACCGTTAAGAAGATCC
GCGGCAACCTGCTTTGGTACGGTCACCAGGATTCTCCCCAAGTGCGCCGCAAGCTGGAACTGGAAGCTGC
TGTTACTCGTCTGCGTGCTGAGATCCAAGAGCTGGACCAGTCCTTGGAGCTGATGGAACGTGACACCGAG
GCTCAGGACACCGCTATGGAACAGGCTCGTCAGCACACCCAGGACACTCAACGTCGTGCTCTGCTGTTGC
GTGCTCAAGCTGGTGCTATGCGTCGTCAGCAACACACCCTGCGTGACCCTATGCAGCGTCTGCAAAACCA
GCTGCGTCGCCTGCAAGACATGGAACGCAAGGCTAAGGTGGACGTGACCTTCGGTTCTCTGACCTCTGCT
GCTCTGGGACTCGAACCTGTGGTGTTGCGTGATGTGCGTACCGCTTGTACCCTGAGGGCTCAGTTCCTGC
AGAACCTGCTGCTGCCTCAGGCTAAGAGGGGTTCTCTGCCTACTCCTCACGACGACCACTTCGGCACCTC
TTACCAGCAATGGCTGTCCTCCGTGGAAACCCTGCTGACCAACCATCCTCCTGGTCACGTGCTGGCTGCT
TTGGAACATCTGGCTGCTGAGCGCGAGGCTGAAATCCGTTCTTTGTGCTCTGGCGACGGACTGGGCGACA
CTGAGATTTCTAGACCCCAAGCTCCTGACCAGTCCGACTCTTCTCAGACCCTGCCTTCCATGGTGCACCT
CATCCAAGAAGGATGGCGTACCGTCGGAGTGCTGGTGTCTCAACGTTCCACTCTGCTGAAAGAGCGTCAG
GTCCTGACTCAGAGACTGCAGGGACTCGTGGAAGAGGTGGAACGTCGTGTGCTGGGATCCTCTGAGCGTC
AAGTGCTGATCCTGGGACTGCGTAGGTGCTGCCTGTGGACTGAACTGAAGGCTCTGCACGACCAGTCTCA
AGAGCTGCAAGATGCTGCTGGTCACCGTCAGCTGTTGCTGCGTGAACTGCAGGCTAAGCAGCAGCGTATC
CTGCACTGGCGTCAGCTGGTGGAAGAGACTCAAGAGCAAGTCCGTCTGCTGATCAAGGGCAACTCCGCTT
CCAAGACCAGGTTGTGCAGATCTCCTGGCGAAGTGCTGGCTCTGGTGCAGAGAAAGGTGGTGCCTACTTT
CGAGGCTGTGGCTCCTCAGTCTAGAGAGCTGCTGCGTTGCCTCGAGGAAGAAGTCCGTCACTTGCCTCAC
ATCCTGCTGGGTACTCTGTTGCGTCACCGTCCTGGCGAGCTGAAGCCTTTGCCTACTGTGCTGCCCTCCA
TCCACCAATTGCATCCTGCTTCTCCCCGTGGTTCCTCCTTCATTGCTCTGTCCCACAAGCTGGGCCTGCC
ACCTGGAAAAGCTTCCGAGTTGTTGCTGCCTGCTGCCGCTTCTCTGCGTCAAGACTTGCTGTTGTTGCAG
GACCAGCGTTCCCTGTGGTGCTGGGACTTGCTGCACATGAAGACTTCCCTGCCACCAGGACTGCCCACTC
AAGAACTGCTGCAGATCCAGGCTTCCCAAGAGAAGCAGCAGAAAGAGAACCTGGGTCAAGCTCTGAAGCG
CCTCGAGAAGCTGCTCAAGCAGGCTTTGGAGCGTATCCCCGAGCTGCAGGGTATCGTCGGAGATTGGTGG
GAACAGCCTGGACAGGCTGCTCTGTCTGAAGAACTGTGCCAGGGACTGTCTCTGCCTCAATGGCGTTTGC
GTTGGGTGCAAGCTCAGGGTGCTCTGCAGAAGCTGTGCTCCTAATAAACAAGCTTGTCGAGAAGTACTAG
AGGATCATAATCAGCCATACCACATTTGTAGAGGTTTTACTTGCTTTAAAAAACCTCCCACACCTCCCCC
TGAACCTGAAACATAAAATGAATGCAATTGTTGTTGTTAACTTGTTTATTGCAGCTTATAATGGTTACAA
ATAAAGCAATAGCATCACAAATTTCACAAATAAAGCATTTTTTTCACTGCATTCTAGTTGTGGTTTGTCC
AAACTCATCAATGTATCTTATCATGTCTGGATCTGATCACTGCTTGAGCCTAGAAGATCCGGCTGCTAAC
AAAGCCCGAAAGGAAGCTGAGTTGGCTGCTGCCACATTTAAATAAACCTAATGATGCCTGATGTTTATTT
AAATGTATCGATTCGAGATCATGGAGATAATTAAAATGATAACCATCTCGCAAATAAATAAGTATTTTAC
TGTTTTCGTAACAGTTTTGTAATAAAAAAACCTATAAATATTCCGGATTATTCATACCGTCCCACCATCG
GGCGCGGATCCATGGCTGATTCATCTGGTAGAGGTGCTGGCAAGCCTGCTACCGGTCCTACCAACTCATC
CTCCGCTAAGAAGAAGGACAAGCGCGTCCAAGGTGGTCGTGTGATCGAGTCCCGTTACCTGCAGTACGAG
AAGAAAACCACTCAGAAGGCTCCCGCTGGCGACGGTTCTCAGACTCGTGGAAAAATGTCCGAAGGTGGCC
GCAAGTCCTCTCTGCTGCAGAAGTCTAAGGCTGACTCCTCCGGTGTTGGAAAGGGCGACCTGCAGTCTAC
TCTGCTGGAAGGACATGGAACCGCTCCTCCAGACCTGGACCTGTCCGCTATCAACGACAAGTCCATCGTG
AAAAAGACCCCTCAGCTGGCTAAGACCATCTCCAAGAAGCCCGAGTCCACCTCATTCTCCGCTCCTAGGA
AGAAGTCCCCTGACCTGTCTGAGGCTATGGAAATGATGGAATCTCAGACCCTGCTGCTGACTCTGCTGTC
CGTGAAGATGGAAAACAACCTGGCTGAGTTCGAGCGTCGTGCTGAGAAGAACCTGCTGATCATGTGCAAA
GAGAAAGAGAAGCTCCAGAAGAAGGCTCACGAGCTGAAGCGTCGTCTGCTGTTGTCCCAGAGGAAGCGTG
AACTGGCTGACGTGCTGGACGCTCAGATCGAGATGCTGTCACCTTTCGAGGCTGTGGCTACCCGTTTCAA
AGAGCAGTACCGTACCTTCGCTACCGCTCTGGACACCACTCGTCACGAACTGCCTGTGCGTTCTATCCAC
CTGGAAGGCGACGGTCAACAGCTGCTGGATGCTCTGCAACACGAGCTGGTCACTACTCAGCGTCTGCTGG
GAGAACTGGACGTGGGAGACTCTGAGGAAAACGTGCAGGTTCTGGACCTGCTGTCTGAGCTGAAGGACGT
GACCGCCAAGAAGGACCTGGAATTGCGTCGTAGCTTCGCTCAGGTGCTGGAACTGTCTGCTGAGGCTTCC
AAAGAGGCTGCTCTGGCTAATCAAGAAGTGTGGGAAGAGACTCAAGGCATGGCTCCTCCATCTCGTTGGT
ACTTCAACCAGGACTCCGCTTGCCGTGAATCCGGTGGTGCTCCTAAGAACACTCCTCTGTCCGAGGACGA
CAACCCTGGTGCTTCTTCTGCTCCTGCTCAGGCTACCTTCATCAGCCCTTCCGAGGACTTCTCCAGCTCA
TCCCAAGCTGAGGTGCCACCTTCTCTGTCCCGTTCCGGTCGTGACCTGTCCTAATAAACAAGCTTGTCGA
GAAGTACTAGAGGATCATAATCAGCCATACCACATTTGTAGAGGTTTTACTTGCTTTAAAAAACCTCCCA
CACCTCCCCCTGAACCTGAAACATAAAATGAATGCAATTGTTGTTGTTAACTTGTTTATTGCAGCTTATA
ATGGTTACAAATAAAGCAATAGCATCACAAATTTCACAAATAAAGCATTTTTTTCACTGCATTCTAGTTG
TGGTTTGTCCAAACTCATCAATGTATCTTATCATGTCTGGATCTGATCACTGCTTGAGCCTAGAAGATCC
GGCTGCTAACAAAGCCCGAAAGGAAGCTGAGTTGGCTGCTGCCACATTTAAATAAATCTATATCTCAATC
GGGGTTACGTCGATACCCCACCGAGACCCCATTGGGACCAATACGCCCGCGTTTCTTCCTTTTCCCCACC
CCAACCCCCAAGTTCGGGTGAAGGCCCAGGGCTCGCAGCCAACGTCGGGGCGGCAAGCCCTGCCATAGCC
ACTACGGGTTAATTAAAAACCTAATGATGCCTGATGTTTCAATCAGGAGATCCGAACCAGATAAGTGAAA
TCTAGTTCCAAACTATTTTGTCATTTTTAATTTTCGTATTAGCTTACGACGCTACACCCAGTTCCCATCT
ATTTTGTCACTCTTCCCTAAATAATCCTTAAAAACTCCATTTCCACCCCTCCCAGTTCCCAACTATTTTG
TCCGCCCACAGCGGGGCATTTTTCTTCCTGTTATGTTTTTAATCAAACATCCTGCCAACTCCATGTGACA
AACCGTCATCTTCGGCTACTTT
Features (pLannotate 1.2.2; 59 found; start..end, strand, type, name):
     91..182     -  mobile_element IS1 (fragment): prokaryotic transposable element IS1
    303..405     +  promoter       cat promoter: promoter of the E. coli cat gene encoding chloramphenicol acetyltransferase
    406..1065    +  CDS            CmR: chloramphenicol acetyltransferase; cat; confers resistance to chloramphenicol
   1365..1819    +  rep_origin     f1 ori (sequence partly withheld): f1 bacteriophage origin of replication; arrow indicates direction of (+) strand synthesis
   1845..1949    +  promoter       AmpR promoter: bla
   1950..2810    +  CDS            AmpR: β-lactamase; bla; confers resistance to ampicillin, carbenicillin, and related antibiotics
   2981..3569    +  rep_origin     ori: high-copy-number ColE1/pMB1/pBR322/pUC origin of replication
   3755..3806    -  misc_feature   bom (fragment): basis of mobility region from pBR322
   3874..4098    -  mobile_element Tn7R: mini-Tn7 element (right end of the Tn7 transposon) Tn7
   4165..4698    -  CDS            GmR: gentamycin acetyltransferase; aacC1; confers resistance to gentamycin
   4887..4915    -  promoter       Pc promoter: intI1 (promoter lies within the coding sequence); class 1 integron promoter
   4893..5255    -  CDS            YPR2_ECOLX (fragment): Protein predicted: Swiss-Prot protein existence level 4. From Escherichia coli.
   5255..5282    -  rep_origin     R6K γ ori (fragment): γ replication origin from E. coli plasmid R6K; requires the R6K initiator protein pi for replication
   5311..5344    +  protein_bind   loxP: Cre-mediated recombination occurs in the 8-bp core sequence (GCATACAT). Cre recombinase
   5442..5490    +  polyA_signal   HSV TK poly(A) signal: herpes simplex virus thymidine kinase polyadenylation signal (Cole and Stacy, 1985)
   5574..5665    +  promoter       polyhedrin promoter: polh from Autographa californica; promoter for the baculovirus polyhedrin gene
   5708..6541    +  CDS            HAUS1: HAUS1_HUMAN - Also known as CCDC5, HEIC. Experimental evidence at protein level: Swiss-Prot protein existence level 1. Contributes to mitotic spindle assembly, maintenance of centrosome integrity and completion of cytokinesis as part of the HAUS augmin-like complex. From Homo sapiens (Human).
   6630..6713    +  CDS            large T antigen (fragment): large T antigen from SV40 (simian virus 40)
   6736..6870    +  polyA_signal   SV40 poly(A) signal: SV40 polyadenylation signal
   6899..6948    +  CDS            SET1 (fragment): solubility-enhancement tag derived from T7 phage gene 10B
   7019..7110    +  promoter       polyhedrin promoter: polh from Autographa californica; promoter for the baculovirus polyhedrin gene
   7153..8961    +  CDS            HAUS3: HAUS3_HUMAN - Also known as C4orf15. Experimental evidence at protein level: Swiss-Prot protein existence level 1. Contributes to mitotic spindle assembly, maintenance of centrosome integrity and completion of cytokinesis as part of the HAUS augmin-like complex. From Homo sapiens (Human).
   8993..9076    +  CDS            large T antigen (fragment): large T antigen from SV40 (simian virus 40)
   9099..9233    +  polyA_signal   SV40 poly(A) signal: SV40 polyadenylation signal
   9262..9305    +  CDS            SET1 (fragment): solubility-enhancement tag derived from T7 phage gene 10B
   9568..9616    +  polyA_signal   HSV TK poly(A) signal: herpes simplex virus thymidine kinase polyadenylation signal (Cole and Stacy, 1985)
   9700..9791    +  promoter       polyhedrin promoter: polh from Autographa californica; promoter for the baculovirus polyhedrin gene
   9834..10538   +  CDS            HAUS2 (sequence withheld): HAUS2_HUMAN - Also known as C15orf25, CEP27. Experimental evidence at protein level: Swiss-Prot protein existence level 1. Contributes to mitotic spindle assembly, maintenance of centrosome integrity and completion of cytokinesis as part of the HAUS augmin-like complex. From Homo sapiens (Human).
  10554..11267   +  CDS            EGFP: EGFP is a basic (constitutively fluorescent) green fluorescent protein published in 1996, derived from Aequorea victoria. It is reported to be a rapidly-maturing weak dimer with moderate acid sensitivity.
  11434..11517   +  CDS            large T antigen (fragment): large T antigen from SV40 (simian virus 40)
  11540..11674   +  polyA_signal   SV40 poly(A) signal: SV40 polyadenylation signal
  11703..11752   +  CDS            SET1 (fragment): solubility-enhancement tag derived from T7 phage gene 10B
  11823..11914   +  promoter       polyhedrin promoter: polh from Autographa californica; promoter for the baculovirus polyhedrin gene
  11957..14821   +  CDS            HAUS6: HAUS6_HUMAN - Also known as DGT6, FAM29A, KIAA1574. Experimental evidence at protein level: Swiss-Prot protein existence level 1. Contributes to mitotic spindle assembly, maintenance of centrosome integrity and completion of cytokinesis as part of the HAUS augmin-like complex. Promotes the nucleation of microtubules from the spindle through recruitment of NEDD1 and gamma-tubulin. From Homo sapiens (Human).
  14853..14936   +  CDS            large T antigen (fragment): large T antigen from SV40 (simian virus 40)
  14959..15093   +  polyA_signal   SV40 poly(A) signal: SV40 polyadenylation signal
  15122..15165   +  CDS            SET1 (fragment): solubility-enhancement tag derived from T7 phage gene 10B
  15218..15309   +  promoter       polyhedrin promoter: polh from Autographa californica; promoter for the baculovirus polyhedrin gene
  15352..16455   +  CDS            HAUS7: HAUS7_HUMAN - Also known as UCHL5IP, UIP1. Experimental evidence at protein level: Swiss-Prot protein existence level 1. Contributes to mitotic spindle assembly, maintenance of centrosome integrity and completion of cytokinesis as part of the HAUS augmin-like complex. From Homo sapiens (Human).
  16487..16570   +  CDS            large T antigen (fragment): large T antigen from SV40 (simian virus 40)
  16593..16727   +  polyA_signal   SV40 poly(A) signal: SV40 polyadenylation signal
  16756..16799   +  CDS            SET1 (fragment): solubility-enhancement tag derived from T7 phage gene 10B
  17062..17110   +  polyA_signal   HSV TK poly(A) signal: herpes simplex virus thymidine kinase polyadenylation signal (Cole and Stacy, 1985)
  17194..17285   +  promoter       polyhedrin promoter: polh from Autographa californica; promoter for the baculovirus polyhedrin gene
  17328..18416   +  CDS            HAUS4: HAUS4_HUMAN - Also known as C14orf94. Experimental evidence at protein level: Swiss-Prot protein existence level 1. Contributes to mitotic spindle assembly, maintenance of centrosome integrity and completion of cytokinesis as part of the HAUS augmin-like complex. From Homo sapiens (Human).
  18448..18531   +  CDS            large T antigen (fragment): large T antigen from SV40 (simian virus 40)
  18554..18688   +  polyA_signal   SV40 poly(A) signal: SV40 polyadenylation signal
  18717..18766   +  CDS            SET1 (fragment): solubility-enhancement tag derived from T7 phage gene 10B
  18837..18928   +  promoter       polyhedrin promoter: polh from Autographa californica; promoter for the baculovirus polyhedrin gene
  18971..20869   +  CDS            HAUS5: HAUS5_HUMAN - Also known as KIAA0841. Experimental evidence at protein level: Swiss-Prot protein existence level 1. Contributes to mitotic spindle assembly, maintenance of centrosome integrity and completion of cytokinesis as part of the HAUS augmin-like complex. From Homo sapiens (Human).
  20901..20984   +  CDS            large T antigen (fragment): large T antigen from SV40 (simian virus 40)
  21007..21141   +  polyA_signal   SV40 poly(A) signal: SV40 polyadenylation signal
  21170..21213   +  CDS            SET1 (fragment): solubility-enhancement tag derived from T7 phage gene 10B
  21266..21357   +  promoter       polyhedrin promoter: polh from Autographa californica; promoter for the baculovirus polyhedrin gene
  21400..22629   +  CDS            HAUS8: HAUS8_HUMAN - Also known as HICE1. Experimental evidence at protein level: Swiss-Prot protein existence level 1. Contributes to mitotic spindle assembly, maintenance of centrosome integrity and completion of cytokinesis as part of the HAUS augmin-like complex. From Homo sapiens (Human).
  22661..22744   +  CDS            large T antigen (fragment): large T antigen from SV40 (simian virus 40)
  22767..22901   +  polyA_signal   SV40 poly(A) signal: SV40 polyadenylation signal
  22930..22973   +  CDS            SET1 (fragment): solubility-enhancement tag derived from T7 phage gene 10B
  23193..23358   -  mobile_element Tn7L: mini-Tn7 element (left end of the Tn7 transposon) Tn7
