[The description below was written by a language model from this plasmid's Addgene catalogue record and pLannotate feature annotations shown in this document.]
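Description:
pBIG2abc_hsHAUScomplex_FL is a roughly 23.4 kb baculoviral transfer vector built on the pBIG2abc backbone and designed to co-express all eight full-length subunits of the human augmin (HAUS) complex in insect cells. It is propagated in E. coli from a high-copy ColE1/pUC-type origin under chloramphenicol selection. The annotated sequence also shows an ampicillin resistance gene, an f1 origin and a gentamicin resistance gene. The catalogue additionally lists tetracycline as a selectable marker, but no tetracycline resistance gene is annotated on the plasmid, and the record does not explain the entry. Tn7R and Tn7L ends bracket the gentamicin marker, a loxP site and the entire expression array, so this segment can be transposed as a mini-Tn7 element into a bacmid. The depositor uses the DH10EmBacY strain for that step.

The payload consists of eight independent expression cassettes in the same orientation, assembled by Gibson cloning in the order HAUS1, HAUS3, HAUS2, HAUS6, HAUS7, HAUS4, HAUS5 and HAUS8. Each human coding sequence is codon-optimized for Trichoplusia ni and is driven by its own polyhedrin promoter, the strong very-late baculovirus promoter, and terminated by an SV40 polyadenylation signal. HSV TK poly(A) signals precede the HAUS1, HAUS2 and HAUS4 cassettes, which suggests three sub-assemblies. HAUS1 carries a C-terminal 6xHis tag. HAUS2 is fused at its C terminus to monomeric GFP (annotated as EGFP), a TEV protease site and a Twin-Strep tag, allowing affinity purification, tag cleavage and fluorescent detection of the complex. A single recombinant baculovirus can thus deliver all eight subunits to produce recombinant augmin, which the associated publication used to study its microtubule binding and regulation by importins and Ran-GTP.
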