Addgene plasmid #202203: pBIG2abc_hsHAUScomplex_FL
Purpose: Baculoviral transfer vector to co-express 8 subunits of human augmin complex
Depositing lab: Thomas Surrey. Depositing organization: Centre for Genomic Regulation (CRG). Publication: Microtubule binding of the human augmin complex is directly controlled by importins and Ran-GTP. Ustinova K, Ruhnow F, Gili M, Surrey T. J Cell Sci. 2023 Jun 15;136(12):jcs261096. doi: 10.1242/jcs.261096. Epub 2023 Jun 26. PubMed 37357828.
Backbone
  Vector backbone: pBIG2abc
  Backbone size w/o insert (bp): 5669
  Vector type: Insect Expression
  Selectable markers: Tetracycline
Growth in bacteria
  Bacterial resistance: Chloramphenicol, 25 μg/mL
  Growth temperature: 37°C
  Growth strain: DH5alpha
  Growth instructions: The depositor uses DH10EmBacY as the growing strain for the plasmid while transferring the plasmid to the Baculovirus system.
  Copy number: High Copy
Gene/Insert 1
  Gene/Insert name: HAUS1
  Species: H. sapiens (human); codon-optimized form for expression in Trichoplusia ni cells
  GenBank ID: NM_138443.4
  Entrez Gene: HAUS1 (a.k.a. CCDC5, HEI-C, HEIC, HsT1461)
  Promoter: polyhedrin promoter
  Tag / fusion protein: His-tag (6x) (C terminal on insert)
  Cloning method: Gibson Cloning
  Sequencing primers: 5′ aacgctctatggtctaaag; 3′ aaacgtgcaatagtatc
Gene/Insert 2
  Gene/Insert name: HAUS3
  Species: H. sapiens (human); codon-optimized form for expression in Trichoplusia ni cells
  GenBank ID: NM_001303143.2
  Entrez Gene: HAUS3 (a.k.a. IT1, dgt3, C4orf15, MGC4701, DKFZp686I1868)
  Promoter: polyhedrin promoter
  Cloning method: Gibson Cloning
  Sequencing primers: 5′ AAACTGGATACTATTGCAC; 3′ aaccccgattgagatatag
Gene/Insert 3
  Gene/Insert name: HAUS2
  Species: H. sapiens (human); codon-optimized form for expression in Trichoplusia ni cells
  GenBank ID: NM_018097.3
  Entrez Gene: HAUS2 (a.k.a. CEP27, C15orf25, FLJ10460, HsT17025)
  Promoter: polyhedrin promoter
  Tag / fusion protein: -mGFP-TEV-TwinStrep (C terminal on insert)
  Cloning method: Gibson Cloning
  Sequencing primers: 5′ aacgctctatggtctaaag; 3′ aaacgtgcaatagtatc
Gene/Insert 4
  Gene/Insert name: HAUS6
  Species: H. sapiens (human); codon-optimized form for expression in Trichoplusia ni cells
  GenBank ID: NM_017645.5
  Entrez Gene: HAUS6 (a.k.a. Dgt6, FAM29A)
  Promoter: polyhedrin promoter
  Cloning method: Gibson Cloning
  Sequencing primers: 5′ AAACTGGATACTATTGCAC; 3′ AAACATCAGGCATCATTAG
Gene/Insert 5
  Gene/Insert name: HAUS7
  Species: H. sapiens (human); codon-optimized form for expression in Trichoplusia ni cells
  GenBank ID: NM_001385482.1
  Entrez Gene: HAUS7 (a.k.a. UCHL5IP, UIP1)
  Promoter: polyhedrin promoter
  Cloning method: Gibson Cloning
  Sequencing primers: 5′ aaacctaatgatgcctg; 3′ aaccccgattgagatatag
Gene/Insert 6
  Gene/Insert name: HAUS4
  Species: H. sapiens (human); codon-optimized form for expression in Trichoplusia ni cells
  GenBank ID: NM_001166269.2
  Entrez Gene: HAUS4 (a.k.a. C14orf94, FLJ20424, FLJ40661)
  Promoter: polyhedrin promoter
  Cloning method: Gibson Cloning
  Sequencing primers: 5′ aacgctctatggtctaaag; 3′ aaacgtgcaatagtatc
Gene/Insert 7
  Gene/Insert name: HAUS5
  Species: H. sapiens (human); codon-optimized form for expression in Trichoplusia ni cells
  GenBank ID: NM_015302.2
  Entrez Gene: HAUS5 (a.k.a. dgt5, KIAA0841)
  Promoter: polyhedrin promoter
  Cloning method: Gibson Cloning
  Sequencing primers: 5′ AAACTGGATACTATTGCAC; 3′ AAACATCAGGCATCATTAG
Gene/Insert 8
  Gene/Insert name: HAUS8
  Species: H. sapiens (human); codon-optimized form for expression in Trichoplusia ni cells
  GenBank ID: NM_033417.2
  Entrez Gene: HAUS8 (a.k.a. DGT4, HICE1, NY-SAR-48)
  Promoter: polyhedrin promoter
  Cloning method: Gibson Cloning
  Sequencing primers: 5′ aaacctaatgatgcctg; 3′ aaccccgattgagatatag
Terms and licenses: Academic/Nonprofit Terms; Industry Terms: Not Available to Industry
How to cite: pBIG2abc_hsHAUScomplex_FL was a gift from Thomas Surrey (Addgene plasmid # 202203 ; http://n2t.net/addgene:202203 ; RRID:Addgene_202203)
